Addgene plasmid #136654: U6_sgRNA_CAG_APOBEC-1_hSt1Cas9_CNRZ1066_2xUGI_3xHA
Purpose: Expresses St1BE4max-CNRZ1066 in mammalian cells along with its U6-driven sgRNA
Depositing lab: Yannick Doyon. Depositing organization: Universite Laval. Publication: Versatile and robust genome editing with Streptococcus thermophilus CRISPR1-Cas9. Agudelo D, Carter S, Velimirovic M, Duringer A, Rivest JF, Levesque S, Loehr J, Mouchiroud M, Cyr D, Waters PJ, Laplante M, Moineau S, Goulet A, Doyon Y. Genome Res. 2020 Jan;30(1):107-117. doi: 10.1101/gr.255414.119. Epub 2020 Jan 3. PubMed 31900288.
Backbone
  Vector backbone: MSP1594_2x_NLS (Plasmid #110625)
  Total vector size (bp): 8715
  Vector type: Mammalian Expression, CRISPR, Synthetic Biology
Growth in bacteria
  Bacterial resistance: Ampicillin, 100 μg/mL
  Growth temperature: 37°C
  Growth strain: DH5alpha
  Copy number: High Copy
Gene/Insert 1
  Gene/Insert name: St1Cas9 LMD9:CNRZ1066 chimera
  Species: H. sapiens (human), Synthetic
  Promoter: CAG
  Tag / fusion protein: SV40 NLS (N terminal on insert); SV40 NLS (C terminal on insert); APOBEC-1 (N terminal on insert); 2xUGI (C terminal on insert)
  Cloning method: Gibson Cloning
  Sequencing primers: 5′ gctgccaccccacatcctgtg
Gene/Insert 2
  Gene/Insert name: sgRNA for St1Cas9
  Species: H. sapiens (human), Synthetic
  Promoter: U6
  Cloning method: Gibson Cloning
  Sequencing primers: 5′ gagggcctatttcccatgattcct
Gene/Insert 3
  Gene/Insert name: APOBEC-1
  Species: H. sapiens (human)
  Entrez Gene: APOBEC1 (a.k.a. APO1, APOBEC-1, BEDP, CDAR1, HEPR)
  Promoter: CAG
  Tag / fusion protein: hSt1Cas9 (C terminal on insert)
  Cloning method: Gibson Cloning
  Sequencing primers: 5′ gcaacgtgctggttattgtg
Gene/Insert 4
  Gene/Insert name: UGI
  Species: H. sapiens (human), Synthetic
  Promoter: CAG
  Tag / fusion protein: hSt1Cas9 (N terminal on insert)
  Cloning method: Gibson Cloning
  Sequencing primers: 5′ acatcatcaagaacgagggcgac
Gene/Insert 5
  Gene/Insert name: HA tag
  Species: Synthetic
  Tag / fusion protein: UGI (N terminal on insert)
Terms and licenses: Academic/Nonprofit Terms; Industry Terms: Not Available to Industry
How to cite: U6_sgRNA_CAG_APOBEC-1_hSt1Cas9_CNRZ1066_2xUGI_3xHA was a gift from Yannick Doyon (Addgene plasmid # 136654 ; http://n2t.net/addgene:136654 ; RRID:Addgene_136654)
