[The description below was written by a language model from this plasmid's Addgene catalogue record and pLannotate feature annotations shown in this document.]
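Description:
U6_sgRNA_CAG_APOBEC-1_hSt1Cas9_CNRZ1066_2xUGI_3xHA is an all-in-one mammalian expression plasmid that delivers a cytosine base editor, St1BE4max-CNRZ1066, together with its guide RNA. It derives from the MSP1594_2x_NLS backbone and is propagated in E. coli through a high-copy ColE1/pUC-type origin with ampicillin selection (AmpR under its own bla promoter). No mammalian selection marker is recorded, which suggests use by transient transfection.

The plasmid carries two expression units in the same orientation. A human U6 RNA polymerase III promoter drives an sgRNA built on the Streptococcus thermophilus CRISPR1 (St1) guide scaffold. The record does not state a specific spacer or target. Downstream, a CAG promoter (CMV enhancer, chicken β-actin promoter and chimeric β-actin/β-globin intron) drives a single fusion protein that ends at a bGH polyadenylation signal. From N to C terminus, this protein consists of APOBEC-1 cytidine deaminase, a human-codon-optimised St1Cas9 LMD9:CNRZ1066 chimera, uracil glycosylase inhibitor (UGI) from phage PBS2, and a 3xHA epitope tag for detection, with SV40 nuclear localisation signals flanking the insert. The deaminase converts cytosine to uracil within the guide-targeted DNA, and UGI blocks uracil excision so that the C-to-T change is retained. Whether the Cas9 moiety is a nickase is not stated.

Several details differ between the catalogue and the annotation. The catalogue links APOBEC-1 to the human gene, but the annotation matches the rat protein. Only one UGI copy is annotated, although an unannotated gap upstream could hold the second. The sequenced record is 9,323 nt, against a listed size of 8,715 bp. The plasmid is intended for base editing in mammalian cells.
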