Features (pLannotate 1.2.2; 15 found; start..end, strand, type, name):
     40..280     +  promoter       U6 promoter: RNA polymerase III promoter for human U6 snRNA
    328..389     +  misc_RNA       St1 gRNA scaffold (fragment): guide RNA scaffold for the Streptococcus thermophilus CRISPR/Cas9 system (Esvelt et al., 2013)
    460..763     +  enhancer       CMV enhancer: human cytomegalovirus immediate early enhancer
    765..1040    +  promoter       chicken β-actin promoter: No description available
   1041..2057    +  intron         chimeric intron: chimera between introns from chicken β-actin and rabbit β-globin
   2055..2138    +  CDS            HBB (fragment): HBB_LEPEU - Experimental evidence at protein level: Swiss-Prot protein existence level 1. Involved in oxygen transport from the lung to the various peripheral tissues. From Lepus europaeus (European hare).
   2181..2864    +  CDS            Apobec1: ABEC1_RAT - Experimental evidence at protein level: Swiss-Prot protein existence level 1. Catalytic component of the apolipoprotein B mRNA editing enzyme complex which is responsible for the postranscriptional editing of a CAA codon for Gln to a UAA codon for stop in the APOB mRNA. May also play a role in the epigenetic regulation of gene expression by participating in DNA demethylation. From Rattus norvegicus (Rat).
   2961..6320    +  CDS            St1Cas9: Cas9 endonuclease from the Streptococcus thermophilus Type II CRISPR/Cas system (Esvelt et al., 2013) generates RNA-guided double strand breaks in DNA
   6669..6917    +  CDS            UGI: UNGI_BPPB2 - Experimental evidence at protein level: Swiss-Prot protein existence level 1. This protein binds specifically and reversibly to the host uracil-DNA glycosylase, preventing removal of uracil residues from PBS2 DNA by the host uracil-excision repair system. From Bacillus phage PBS2 (Bacteriophage PBS2).
   6987..7067    +  CDS            3xHA: three tandem HA epitope tags
   7109..7333    +  polyA_signal   bGH poly(A) signal: bovine growth hormone polyadenylation signal
   7340..7394    -  CDS            lacI (fragment): lac repressor; lacI; The lac repressor binds to the lac operator to inhibit transcription in E. coli. This inhibition can be relieved by adding lactose or isopropyl-β-D-thiogalactopyranoside (IPTG).
   7577..8165    -  rep_origin     ori: high-copy-number ColE1/pMB1/pBR322/pUC origin of replication
   8336..9196    -  CDS            AmpR: β-lactamase; bla; confers resistance to ampicillin, carbenicillin, and related antibiotics
   9197..9301    -  promoter       AmpR promoter: bla
>Addgene plasmid #136654 | U6_sgRNA_CAG_APOBEC-1_hSt1Cas9_CNRZ1066_2xUGI_3xHA | addgene full sequence | sequence record 273340 | Addgene NGS Result
CCTGGGTCGACTGGATCCGGTACCAAGGTCGGGCAGGAAGAGGGCCTATTTCCCATGATTCCTTCATATT
TGCATATACGATACAAGGCTGTTAGAGAGATAATTAGAATTAATTTGACTGTAAACACAAAGATATTAGT
ACAAAATACGTGACGTAGAAAGTAATAATTTCTTGGGTAGTTTGCAGTTTTAAAATTATGTTTTAAAATG
GACTATCATATGCTTACCGTAACTTGAAAGTATTTCGATTTCTTGGCTTTATATATCTTGTGGAAAGGAC
GAAACACCCGAGACGATTAATGCGTCTCGGTCTTTGTACTCTGGTACCAGAAGCTACAAAGATAAGGCTT
CATGCCGAAATCAACACCCTGTCATTTTATGGCAGGGTGTTTTTTTTACTAGTTATTAATAGTAATCAAT
TACGGGGTCATTAGTTCATAGCCCATATATGGAGTTCCGCGTTACATAACTTACGGTAAATGGCCCGCCT
GGCTGACCGCCCAACGACCCCCGCCCATTGACGTCAATAATGACGTATGTTCCCATAGTAACGCCAATAG
GGACTTTCCATTGACGTCAATGGGTGGAGTATTTACGGTAAACTGCCCACTTGGCAGTACATCAAGTGTA
TCATATGCCAAGTACGCCCCCTATTGACGTCAATGACGGTAAATGGCCCGCCTGGCATTATGCCCAGTAC
ATGACCTTATGGGACTTTCCTACTTGGCAGTACATCTACGTATTAGTCATCGCTATTACCATGGTCGAGG
TGAGCCCCACGTTCTGCTTCACTCTCCCCATCTCCCCCCCCTCCCCACCCCCAATTTTGTATTTATTTAT
TTTTTAATTATTTTGTGCAGCGATGGGGGCGGGGGGGGGGGGGGGGCGCGCCRGGGGGGGGGGGGGGGGG
GGGGGGGGGGGGSGGGGSGRGGCGGAGAGGTGCGGCGGCAGCCAATCAGAGCGGCGCGCTCCGAAAGTTT
CCTTTTATGGCGAGGCGGCGGCGGCGGCGGCCCTATAAAAAGCGAAGCGCGCGGCGGGCGGGAGTCGCTG
CGCGCTGCCTTCGCCCCGTGCCCCGCTCCGCCGCCGCCTCGCGCCGCCCGCCCCGGCTCTGACTGACCGC
GTTACTCCCACAGGTGAGCGGGCGGGACGGCCCTTCTCCTCCGGGCTGTAATTAGCGCTTGGTTTAATGA
CGGCTTGTTTCTTTTCTGTGGCTGCGTGAAAGCCTTGAGGGGCTCCGGGAGGGCCCTTTGTGCGGGGGGA
GCGGCTCGGGGGGTGCGTGCGTGTGTGTGTGCGTGGGGAGCGCCGCGTGCGGCTCCGCGCTGCCCGGCGG
CTGTGAGCGCTGCGGGCGCGGCGCGGGGCTTTGTGCGCTCCGCAGTGTGCGCGAGGGGAGCGCGGCCGGG
GGCGGTGCCCCGCGGTGCGGGGGGGGCTGCGAGGGGAACAAAGGCTGCGTGCGGGGTGTGTGCGTGGGGG
GGTGAGCAGGGGGTGTGGGCGCGTCGGTCGGGCTGCAACCCCCCCTGCACCCCCCTCCCCGAGTTGCTGA
GCACGGCCCGGCTTCGGGTGCGGGGCTCCGTACGGGGCGTGGCGCGGGGCTCGCCGTGCCGGGCGGGGGG
TGGCGGCAGGTGGGGGTGCCGGGCGGGGCGGGGCCGCCTCGGGCCGGGGRGGGCTCGGGGGAGGGGCGCG
GCGGCCCCCGGAGCGCCGGCGGCTGTCGAGGCGCGGCGAGCCGCAGCCATTGCCTTTTATGGTAATCGTG
CGAGAGGGCGCAGGGACTTCCTTTGTCCCAAATCTGTGCGGAGCCGAAATCTGGGAGGCGCCGCCGCACC
CCCTCTAGCGGGCGCGGGGCGAAGCGGTGCGGCGCCGGCAGGAAGGAAATGGGCGGGGAGGGCCTTCGTG
CGTCGCCGCGCCGCCGTCCCCTTCTCCCTCTCCAGCCTCGGGGCTGTCCGCGGGGGGACGGCTGCCTTCG
GGGGGGACGGGGCAGGGCGGGGTTCGGCTTCTGGCGTGTGACCGGCGGCTCTAGAGCCTCTGCTAACCAT
GTTCATGCCTTCTTCTTTTTCCTACAGCTCCTGGGCAACGTGCTGGTTATTGTGCTGTCTCATCATTTTG
GCAAAGAATTCAGAGCCGCCACCATGAAACGGACAGCCGACGGAAGCGAGTTCGAGTCACCAAAGAAGAA
GCGGAAAGTCTCCTCAGAGACTGGGCCTGTCGCCGTCGATCCAACCCTGCGCCGCCGGATTGAACCTCAC
GAGTTTGAAGTGTTCTTTGACCCCCGGGAGCTGAGAAAGGAGACATGCCTGCTGTACGAGATCAACTGGG
GAGGCAGGCACTCCATCTGGAGGCACACCTCTCAGAACACAAATAAGCACGTGGAGGTGAACTTCATCGA
GAAGTTTACCACAGAGCGGTACTTCTGCCCCAATACCAGATGTAGCATCACATGGTTTCTGAGCTGGTCC
CCTTGCGGAGAGTGTAGCAGGGCCATCACCGAGTTCCTGTCCAGATATCCACACGTGACACTGTTTATCT
ACATCGCCAGGCTGTATCACCACGCAGACCCAAGGAATAGGCAGGGCCTGCGCGATCTGATCAGCTCCGG
CGTGACCATCCAGATCATGACAGAGCAGGAGTCCGGCTACTGCTGGCGGAACTTCGTGAATTATTCTCCT
AGCAACGAGGCCCACTGGCCTAGGTACCCACACCTGTGGGTGCGCCTGTACGTGCTGGAGCTGTATTGCA
TCATCCTGGGCCTGCCCCCTTGTCTGAATATCCTGCGGAGAAAGCAGCCCCAGCTGACCTTCTTTACAAT
CGCCCTGCAGTCTTGTCACTATCAGAGGCTGCCACCCCACATCCTGTGGGCCACAGGCCTGAAGTCTGGA
GGATCTAGCGGAGGCTCCTCTGGCAGCGAGACACCAGGAACAAGCGAGTCAGCAACACCAGAGAGCAGTG
GCGGCAGCAGCGGCGGCAGCAGCGACCTGGTGCTGGGCCTGGCTATCGGCATCGGCAGCGTGGGCGTGGG
CATCCTGAACAAGGTGACCGGCGAGATCATCCACAAGAACAGTCGCATCTTCCCTGCTGCTCAGGCTGAG
AACAACCTGGTGCGCCGCACCAACCGCCAGGGTCGCCGGCTTGCTCGCCGCAAGAAGCACCGGCGCGTGC
GCCTGAACCGCCTGTTCGAGGAGAGCGGCCTGATCACCGACTTCACCAAGATCAGCATCAACCTGAACCC
CTACCAGCTGCGCGTGAAGGGCCTGACCGACGAGCTGAGCAACGAGGAGCTGTTCATCGCCCTGAAGAAC
ATGGTGAAGCACCGCGGCATCAGCTACCTGGACGACGCCAGCGACGACGGCAACAGCAGCGTGGGCGACT
ACGCCCAGATCGTGAAGGAGAACAGCAAGCAGCTGGAGACCAAGACCCCCGGCCAGATCCAGCTGGAGCG
CTACCAGACCTACGGCCAGCTGCGCGGCGACTTCACCGTGGAGAAGGACGGCAAGAAGCACCGCCTGATC
AACGTGTTCCCCACCAGCGCCTACCGCAGCGAGGCCCTGCGCATCCTGCAGACCCAGCAGGAGTTCAACC
CCCAGATCACCGACGAGTTCATCAACCGCTACCTGGAGATCCTGACCGGCAAGCGCAAGTACTACCACGG
CCCCGGCAACGAGAAGAGCCGCACCGACTACGGCCGCTACCGCACCAGCGGCGAGACCCTGGACAACATC
TTCGGCATCCTGATCGGCAAGTGCACCTTCTACCCCGACGAGTTCCGCGCCGCCAAGGCCAGCTACACCG
CCCAGGAGTTCAATCTGCTGAACGACCTGAACAACCTGACCGTGCCCACCGAGACCAAGAAGCTGAGCAA
GGAGCAGAAGAACCAGATCATCAACTACGTGAAGAACGAGAAGGCTATGGGCCCCGCCAAGCTGTTCAAG
TACATCGCCAAGCTGCTGAGCTGCGACGTGGCCGACATCAAGGGCTACCGCATCGACAAGAGCGGCAAGG
CCGAGATCCACACCTTCGAGGCCTACCGCAAGATGAAGACCCTGGAGACCCTGGACATCGAGCAGATGGA
CCGAGAGACCCTGGACAAGCTGGCCTACGTGCTGACCCTGAACACCGAGCGCGAGGGCATCCAGGAGGCC
CTGGAGCACGAGTTCGCCGACGGCAGCTTCAGCCAGAAACAGGTGGACGAGCTGGTGCAGTTCCGCAAGG
CCAACAGCAGCATCTTCGGCAAGGGCTGGCACAACTTCAGCGTGAAGCTGATGATGGAGCTGATCCCCGA
GCTGTACGAGACCAGCGAGGAGCAGATGACCATCCTGACCCGCCTGGGCAAGCAGAAGACCACCAGCAGC
AGCAACAAGACCAAGTACATCGACGAGAAGCTGCTGACCGAGGAGATCTACAACCCCGTGGTGGCCAAGA
GCGTGCGCCAGGCCATCAAGATCGTGAACGCCGCCATCAAGGAGTACGGCGACTTCGACAACATCGTGAT
CGAGATGGCCCGCGAGACCAACGAGGACGACGAGAAGAAGGCCATCCAGAAGATCCAGAAGGCCAACAAG
GACGAGAAGGACGCCGCCATGCTGAAGGCCGCCAACCAGTACAACGGCAAGGCCGAGCTGCCCCACAGCG
TGTTCCACGGCCACAAGCAGCTGGCCACCAAGATCCGCCTGTGGCACCAGCAGGGCGAGCGCTGCCTGTA
CACCGGCAAGACCATCAGCATCCACGACCTGATCAACAACAGCAACCAGTTCGAGGTGGACCACATCCTG
CCCCTGAGCATCACCTTCGACGACAGCCTGGCCAACAAGGTGCTGGTGTACGCCACCGCCAACCAGGAGA
AGGGCCAGCGCACCCCCTACCAGGCCCTGGACAGCATGGACGACGCCTGGAGCTTCCGCGAGCTGAAGGC
CTTCGTGCGCGAGAGCAAGACCCTGAGCAACAAGAAGAAGGAGTATCTGCTGACCGAGGAGGACATCAGC
AAGTTCGACGTGCGCAAGAAGTTCATCGAGCGCAACCTGGTGGACACCCGCTACGCCAGCCGCGTGGTGC
TGAACGCCCTGCAGGAGCACTTCCGCGCCCACAAGATCGACACCAAGGTGAGCGTGGTGCGCGGCCAGTT
CACCAGCCAGCTGCGCCGCCACTGGGGCATCGAGAAGACCCGCGACACCTACCACCACCACGCCGTGGAC
GCCCTGATCATTGCGGCTTCTAGCCAGCTGAACCTGTGGAAGAAGCAGAAGAACACCCTGGTGAGCTACA
GCGAGGACCAGCTGCTGGACATCGAGACCGGCGAGCTGATCAGCGACGACGAGTACAAGGAGAGCGTGTT
CAAGGCCCCCTACCAGCACTTCGTGGACACCCTGAAGAGCAAGGAGTTCGAGGACAGCATCCTGTTCAGC
TACCAGGTGGACAGCAAGTTCAACCGCAAGATCAGCGACGCCACCATCTACGCCACCCGCCAGGCCAAGG
TGGGCAAGGACAAGGCCGACGAGACCTACGTGCTGGGCAAGATCAAGGACATCTACACCCAGGACGGCTA
CGACGCCTTCATGAAGATCTACAAGAAGGACAAGAGCAAGTTCCTGATGTACCGCCACGACCCCCAGACC
TTCGAGAAGGTGATCGAGCCCATCCTGGAGAACTACCCCAACAAGCAGATCAACGAGAAAGGCAAGGAGG
TGCCCTGCAACCCCTTCCTGAAGTACAAGGAGGAGCACGGCTACATCCGCAAGTACAGCAAGAAGGGCAA
CGGCCCCGAGATCAAGAGCCTGAAGTACTACGACAGCAAGCTGGGCAACCACATCGACATCACCCCCAAG
GACAGCAACAACAAGGTGGTGCTGCAGAGCGTGAGCCCCTGGCGCGCCGACGTGTACTTCAACAAGGCCA
CCGGCAAGTACGAGATCCTGGGGCTGAAGTACGCCGATCTGCAGTTTGAGAAAGGCACAGGCACCTACAA
GATCAGCCAGGAGAAGTACAACGACATCAAGAAGAAGGAGGGCGTGGACAGCGACAGCGAGTTCAAGTTC
ACCCTGTACAAGAACGACCTTCTGCTGGTGAAGGACACCGAGACCAAGGAGCAACAGCTGTTCCGCTTCC
TGAGCCGCACCCTGCCCAAGCAGAAGCACTACGTGGAGCTGAAGCCCTACGACAAGCAGAAGTTCGAGGG
CGGCGAGGCCCTGATCAAGGTGCTGGGCAACGTGGCCAACGGCGGCCAGTGCATCAAGGGCCTGGCCAAG
AGCAACATCAGCATCTACAAGGTGCGCACCGACGTGCTGGGCAACCAGCACATCATCAAGAACGAGGGCG
ACAAGCCCAAGTTGGACTTCAGCAGGGCTGACCCCAAGAAGAAGAGGAAGGTGGGATCTAGCGGCGGGAG
CGGCGGGAGCGGGGGGAGCACTAATCTGAGCGACATCATTGAGAAGGAGACTGGGAAACAGCTGGTCATT
CAGGAGTCCATCCTGATGCTGCCTGAGGAGGTGGAGGAAGTGATCGGCAACAAGCCAGAGTCTGACATCC
TGGTGCACACCGCCTACGACGAGTCCACAGATGAGAATGTGATGCTGCTGACCTCTGACGCCCCCGAGTA
TAAGCCTTGGGCCCTGGTCATCCAGGATTCTAACGGCGAGAATAAGATCAAGATGCTGAGCGGAGGATCC
GGAGGATCTGGAGGCAGCACCAACCTGTCTGACATCATCGAGAAGGAGACAGGCAAGCAGCTGGTCATCC
AGGAGAGCATCCTGATGCTGCCCGAAGAAGTCGAAGAAGTGATCGGAAACAAGCCTGAGAGCGATATCCT
GGTCCATACCGCCTACGACGAGAGTACCGACGAAAATGTGATGCTGCTGACATCCGACGCCCCAGAGTAT
AAGCCCTGGGCTCTGGTCATCCAGGATTCCAACGGAGAGAACAAAATCAAAATGCTGTCTGGCGGCTCAA
AAAGAACCGCCGACGGCAGCGAATTCGAGCCCAAGAAGAAGAGGAAAGTCGGATCCTACCCATACGATGT
TCCAGATTACGCTTATCCCTACGACGTGCCTGATTATGCATACCCATATGATGTCCCCGACTATGCCTAA
TTCGAAAAGTGATAACTCGAGTCTAGAAACCCTGCAGGCTGTGCCTTCTAGTTGCCAGCCATCTGTTGTT
TGCCCCTCCCCCGTGCCTTCCTTGACCCTGGAAGGTGCCACTCCCACTGTCCTTTCCTAATAAAATGAGG
AAATTGCATCGCATTGTCTGAGTAGGTGTCATTCTATTCTGGGGGGTGGGGTGGGGCAGGACAGCAAGGG
GGAGGATTGGGAAGACAATAGCAGGCATGCTGGGGATGCGGTGGGCTCTATGGAGATCCGCTGCATTAAT
GAATCGGCCAACGCGCGGGGAGAGGCGGTTTGCGTATTGGGCGCTCTTCCGCTTCCTCGCTCACTGACTC
GCTGCGCTCGGTCGTTCGGCTGCGGCGAGCGGTATCAGCTCACTCAAAGGCGGTAATACGGTTATCCACA
GAATCAGGGGATAACGCAGGAAAGAACATGTGAGCAAAAGGCCAGCAAAAGGCCAGGAACCGTAAAAAGG
CCGCGTTGCTGGCGTTTTTCCATAGGCTCCGCCCCCCTGACGAGCATCACAAAAATCGACGCTCAAGTCA
GAGGTGGCGAAACCCGACAGGACTATAAAGATACCAGGCGTTTCCCCCTGGAAGCTCCCTCGTGCGCTCT
CCTGTTCCGACCCTGCCGCTTACCGGATACCTGTCCGCCTTTCTCCCTTCGGGAAGCGTGGCGCTTTCTC
ATAGCTCACGCTGTAGGTATCTCAGTTCGGTGTAGGTCGTTCGCTCCAAGCTGGGCTGTGTGCACGAACC
CCCCGTTCAGCCCGACCGCTGCGCCTTATCCGGTAACTATCGTCTTGAGTCCAACCCGGTAAGACACGAC
TTATCGCCACTGGCAGCAGCCACTGGTAACAGGATTAGCAGAGCGAGGTATGTAGGCGGTGCTACAGAGT
TCTTGAAGTGGTGGCCTAACTACGGCTACACTAGAAGAACAGTATTTGGTATCTGCGCTCTGCTGAAGCC
AGTTACCTTCGGAAAAAGAGTTGGTAGCTCTTGATCCGGCAAACAAACCACCGCTGGTAGCGGTGGTTTT
TTTGTTTGCAAGCAGCAGATTACGCGCAGAAAAAAAGGATCTCAAGAAGATCCTTTGATCTTTTCTACGG
GGTCTGACGCTCAGTGGAACGAAAACTCACGTTAAGGGATTTTGGTCATGAGATTATCAAAAAGGATCTT
CACCTAGATCCTTTTAAATTAAAAATGAAGTTTTAAATCAATCTAAAGTATATATGAGTAAACTTGGTCT
GACAGTTACCAATGCTTAATCAGTGAGGCACCTATCTCAGCGATCTGTCTATTTCGTTCATCCATAGTTG
CCTGACTCCCCGTCGTGTAGATAACTACGATACGGGAGGGCTTACCATCTGGCCCCAGTGCTGCAATGAT
ACCGCGAGACCCACGCTCACCGGCTCCAGATTTATCAGCAATAAACCAGCCAGCCGGAAGGGCCGAGCGC
AGAAGTGGTCCTGCAACTTTATCCGCCTCCATCCAGTCTATTAATTGTTGCCGGGAAGCTAGAGTAAGTA
GTTCGCCAGTTAATAGTTTGCGCAACGTTGTTGCCATTGCTACAGGCATCGTGGTGTCACGCTCGTCGTT
TGGTATGGCTTCATTCAGCTCCGGTTCCCAACGATCAAGGCGAGTTACATGATCCCCCATGTTGTGCAAA
AAAGCGGTTAGCTCCTTCGGTCCTCCGATCGTTGTCAGAAGTAAGTTGGCCGCAGTGTTATCACTCATGG
TTATGGCAGCACTGCATAATTCTCTTACTGTCATGCCATCCGTAAGATGCTTTTCTGTGACTGGTGAGTA
CTCAACCAAGTCATTCTGAGAATAGTGTATGCGGCGACCGAGTTGCTCTTGCCCGGCGTCAATACGGGAT
AATACCGCGCCACATAGCAGAACTTTAAAAGTGCTCATCATTGGAAAACGTTCTTCGGGGCGAAAACTCT
CAAGGATCTTACCGCTGTTGAGATCCAGTTCGATGTAACCCACTCGTGCACCCAACTGATCTTCAGCATC
TTTTACTTTCACCAGCGTTTCTGGGTGAGCAAAAACAGGAAGGCAAAATGCCGCAAAAAAGGGAATAAGG
GCGACACGGAAATGTTGAATACTCATACTCTTCCTTTTTCAATATTATTGAAGCATTTATCAGGGTTATT
GTCTCATGAGCGGATACATATTTGAATGTATTTAGAAAAATAAACAAATAGGGGTTCCGCGCACATTTCC
CCGAAAAGTGCCA
